>Addgene plasmid #165888 | pRMCE{PuroR-5FCS-GMRWhite}-Vasa-FC31 | addgene full sequence | sequence record 329405 | Addgene NGS Result
TAACGGATCCGGTCTCAGGAGGAATTGGTCGACGATGTAGGTCACTGTCTCGAAGCCGCGGTGCGGGTGC
CAGGGCGTGCCCTTGGGCTCCCCGGGCGCGTACTCCACCTCACCCATCTGGTCCATCATGATGCGCTGTC
AGGAGCTAGAATCCCAAAACAAACTGGTTATTGTGGTAGGTCATTTGTTTGGCAGAAAGAAAACTCGAGA
AATTTCTCTGGCCGTTATTCGTTATTCTCTCTTTTCTTTTTGGGTCGCTCCCTCTCTGCACTAATGCTCT
CTCACTCTGTCACACAGTAAACGGCATACTGCTCTCGTTGGTTCGAGAGAGCGCGCCTCGAATGTTCGCG
AAAAGAGCGCCGGAGTATAAATAGAGGCGCTTCGTCTACGGAGCGACAATTCAATTCAAACAAGCAAAGT
GAACACGTCGCTAAGCGAAAGCTAAGCAAATAAACAAGCGCAGCTGAACAAGCTAAACAATCTGCAGTAA
AGTGCAAGTTAAAGTGAATCAATTAAAAGTAACCAGCAACCAAGTAAATCAACTGCAACTACTGAAATCT
GCCAAGAAGTAATTATTGAATACAAGAAGAGAACTCTCAATACTCGAATCCATGTGGGAGTTTATTCTTG
ACACAGATATTTATGATATAATAACTGAGTAAGCTTAACATAAGGAGGAAAACAAAATGACCGAGTATAA
GCCCACGGTGCGTCTGGCCACCCGTGATGATGTGCCCCGTGCCGTGCGAACCCTGGCTGCTGCCTTCGCC
GATTACCCAGCCACCCGTCACACCGTGGACCCAGACCGTCACATTGAGCGTGTGACCGAGCTCCAGGAGC
TGTTCCTGACACGCGTGGGCCTGGATATCGGCAAGGTCTGGGTGGCCGATGATGGAGCTGCCGTGGCCGT
GTGGACCACCCCCGAGAGCGTGGAGGCTGGAGCCGTGTTCGCCGAGATTGGACCCCGTATGGCCGAGCTG
AGTGGCTCCCGTCTGGCTGCCCAGCAGCAGATGGAGGGCCTGCTGGCCCCACACCGTCCAAAGGAGCCCG
TCTGGTTCCTGGCCACCGTGGGCGTGAGCCCCGACCACCAGGGCAAGGGCCTGGGCAGTGCCGTGGTGCT
GCCAGGAGTGGAAGCTGCCGAGCGTGCTGGAGTGCCAGCCTTCCTGGAAACCAGTGCCCCACGCAATCTG
CCCTTCTACGAGCGTCTGGGCTTCACCGTGACGGCCGATGTGGAGGTGCCCGAGGGCCCACGCACCTGGT
GTATGACCCGTAAGCCAGGAGCCTAAGCTTGGCAATAAAAAGACAGAATAAAACGCACGGGTGTTGGGTC
GTTTGTTCCGCTGTCAGGAGCTAGAATCCCAAAACAAACTGGTTATTGTGGTAGGTCATTTGTTTGGCAG
AAAGAAAACTCGAGAAATTTCTCTGGCCGTTATTCGTTATTCTCTCTTTTCTTTTTGGGTCGCTCCCTCT
CTGCACTAATGCTCTCTCACTCTGTCACACAGTAAACGGCATACTGCTCTCGTTGGTTCGAGAGAGCGCG
CCTCGAATGTTCGCGAAAAGAGCGCCGGAGTATAAATAGAGGCGCTTCGTCTACGGAGCGACAATTCAAT
TCAAACAAGCAAAGTGAACACGTCGCTAAGCGAAAGCTAAGCAAATAAACAAGCGCAGCTGAACAAGCTA
AACAATCTGCAGTAAAGTGCAAGTTAAAGTGAATCAATTAAAAGTAACCAGCAACCAAGTAAATCAACTG
CAACTACTGAAATCTGCCAAGAAGTAATTATTGAATACAAGAAGAGAACTCTCAATACTCGAATCCATGT
GGGAGTTTATTCTTGACACAGATATTTATGATATAATAACTGAGTAAGCTTAACATAAGGAGGAAAACAA
A
[474 nt withheld, positions 1892-2365]
GCCAGCGAGCCCTTCAAGAACGTGTATCTGCTGCCCCAGACCAACCAACTGCTGGGCCTGTACACCATCA
TCCGCAACAAGAACACCACCCGCCCAGATTTCATCTTCTATTGTGACCGCATCATCCGCCTGCTGGTCGA
GGAGGGCCTGAACCACCTGCCCGTGCAGAAGCAGATCGTCGAAACCGATACCAACGAGAACTTCGAGGGC
GTTAGCTTCATGGGCAAGATCTGCGGCGTGAGCATCGTGCGTGCCGGCGAGAGCATGGAGCAGGGCCTGC
GCGATTGCTGCCGCAGCGTGCGCATCGGCAAGATCCTGATCCAGCGCGACGAGGAAACCGCCCTGCCCAA
GCTGTTTTACGAGAAGCTGCCCGAGGATATTTCCGAGCGCTACGTGTTCCTGCTCGATCCCATGCTGGCC
ACCGGCGGCAGCGCCATCATGGCCACCGAGGTGCTGATCAAGCGCGGCGTGAAGCCCGAGCGCATCTACT
TTCTGAACCTGATTTGCAGCAAGGAGGGCATTGAGAAGTACCACGCCGCCTTCCCGGAGGTCCGCATCGT
GACCGGAGCCTTGGATCGCGGATTGGATGAGAACAAATATCTGGTGCCCGGCCTGGGCGATTTCGGCGAT
CGCTACTACTGCGTGTAAGCTTGGCAATAAAAAGACAGAATAAAACGCACGGGTGTTGGGTCGTTTGTTC
CGCTGTCAGGAGCGTACGACTAGCACCTGACTGTCGAGCCCAGTGGAAACCCTTGAAATGCCTTTAAGTC
GAGCCCAGTGGAAACCCTTGAAATGCCTTTAAGTCGAGCCCAGTGGAAACCCTTGAAATGCCTTTAAGTC
GAGCCCAGTGGAAACCCTTGAAATGCCTTTAAGTCGAGCCCAGTGGAAACCCTTGAAATGCCTTTAAGTC
GAGTAGCAGTCGAGGTAGGTACGTCATGCCCCTCCCGAGCTCGCCCGGGGATCGAGCGCAGCGGTATAAA
AGGGCGCGGGGTGGCTGAGAGCATCAGTTGTGAATGAATGTTCGAGCCGAGCAGACGTGCCGCTGCCTTC
GTTAATATCCTTTGAATAAGCCAACTTTGAATCACAAGACGCATACCAAACCAAATGGGACAGGAGGACC
AGGAGCTGCTGATCCGCGGAGGCTCCAAGCACCCAAGCGCCGAGCACCTGAACAACGGCGATAGCGGAGC
CGCCAGCCAGTCGTGCATCAATCAGGGATTTGGCCAGGCCAAGAATTACGGAACCCTGCTGCCCCCCAGC
CCCCCAGAGGATAGCGGAAGCGGATCCGGACAGCTGGCCGAGAATCTGACGTACGCCTGGCATAACATGG
ATATCTTCGGCGCCGTGAACCAGCCAGGCAGTGGCTGGCGTCAGCTGGTGAACCGCACCCGCGGACTGTT
CTGCAATGAGCGCCATATCCCAGCCCCACGCAAGCACCTGCTGAAGAATGTGTGCGGAGTGGCCTACCCC
GGCGAGCTGCTGGCCGTGATGGGAAGTAGTGGCGCCGGAAAGACCACGCTGCTGAACGCCCTGGCCTTCC
GCAGCCCCCAGGGCATTCAGGTGTCCCCAAGCGGCATGCGCCTGCTGAACGGCCAGCCCGTGGATGCCAA
GGAGATGCAGGCCCGCTGCGCCTACGTGCAGCAGGACGATCTGTTCATCGGCAGCCTGACAGCCCGCGAG
CATCTGATCTTTCAGGCCATGGTCCGCATGCCCCGCCACCTGACATACCGTCAGCGCGTGGCCCGCGTGG
ACCAGGTCATCCAGGAGCTGAGCCTGAGCAAGTGCCAGCACACCATTATTGGCGTGCCAGGCCGCGTGAA
GGGCCTGAGTGGCGGAGAGCGCAAGCGCCTGGCCTTTGCCAGCGAGGCCCTGACCGATCCCCCCCTGCTG
ATTTGCGACGAGCCGACCAGCGGCCTGGATAGCTTCACCGCCCACTCCGTGGTGCAGGTGCTGAAGAAGC
TGAGCCAGAAGGGAAAGACGGTCATTCTGACGATCCACCAGCCCAGCTCGGAGCTGTTCGAGCTGTTTGA
TAAGATTCTGCTGATGGCCGAGGGACGCGTGGCCTTCCTGGGAACCCCAAGCGAGGCCGTGGATTTCTTC
AGCTATGTGGGCGCCCAGTGCCCCACGAATTACAACCCCGCCGACTTCTATGTGCAAGTGCTGGCCGTGG
TGCCAGGACGCGAGATTGAGAGCCGCGATCGCATTGCCAAGATCTGCGATAACTTCGCCATCTCCAAGGT
GGCCCGCGACATGGAGCAGCTGCTGGCCACGAAGAACCTGGAGAAGCCCCTGGAGCAGCCCGAGAACGGC
TATACGTATAAGGCTACCTGGTTTATGCAGTTTCGCGCCGTGCTGTGGCGCAGCTGGCTGAGTGTGCTGA
AGGAGCCCCTGCTGGTCAAGGTCCGCCTGATCCAGACCACGATGGTGGCCATTCTGATCGGCCTGATCTT
CCTGGGACAGCAGCTGACGCAGGTCGGAGTGATGAACATCAATGGAGCCATTTTTCTGTTTCTGACGAAC
ATGACGTTCCAGAACGTGTTCGCCACCATCAACGTGTTCACCAGCGAGCTGCCCGTGTTCATGCGCGAGG
CCCGCAGCCGCCTGTACCGCTGCGATACCTACTTCCTGGGAAAGACCATTGCCGAGCTGCCGCTGTTCCT
GACCGTGCCCCTGGTGTTTACCGCCATTGCCTACCCCATGATTGGCCTGCGTGCCGGAGTGCTGCATTTC
TTTAATTGCCTGGCCCTGGTGACCCTGGTGGCCAACGTGTCGACCAGCTTCGGCTACCTGATCAGCTGCG
CCTCCAGCAGCACCAGCATGGCCCTGAGCGTGGGACCCCCCGTGATTATCCCCTTCCTGCTGTTCGGCGG
ATTCTTTCTGAACTCCGGCAGCGTGCCCGTGTACCTGAAGTGGCTGAGCTACCTGAGCTGGTTTCGCTAC
GCCAATGAGGGCCTGCTGATCAATCAGTGGGCCGATGTGGAGCCCGGCGAGATCTCCTGCACCAGCAGCA
ACACGACCTGCCCCAGCAGCGGAAAGGTCATCCTGGAGACACTGAATTTCAGTGCCGCCGACCTGCCACT
GGATTATGTGGGCCTGGCCATCCTGATTGTGTCCTTCCGCGTGCTGGCCTATCTGGCTCTGCGCCTGCGC
GCTCGTCGCAAGGAGTGAGCTTGATCCAGACATGATAAGATACATTGATGAGTTTGGACAAACCACAACT
AGAATGCAGTGAAAAAAATGCTTTATTTGTGAAATTTGTGATGCTATTGCTTTATTTGTAACCATTATAA
GCTGCAATAAACAAGTTAACAACAACAATTGCATTCATTTTATGTTTCAGGTTCAGGGGGAGGTGTGGGA
GGTTTTTTCAGTATGGCAAGCGCTCGACGAATTAACAAGCTTCGCTCTATCTCGCTCTCTATCTCTCTCG
ATCGCTCGTGCTAAGCTTAAGACCGTGGAGAACAAGGAGAACCGCTGTCAGGAGCATCATGATGGACCAG
ATGGGTGAGGTGGAGTACGCGCCCGGGGAGCCCAAGGGCACGCCCTGGCACCCGCACCGCGGCTTCGAGA
CAGTGACCTACATCGTCGACCAATTCCGCTGTCAGGAGCTGCAGCTGGTTGTAGGTGCAGTTGCGCTTCT
TGCACTTGGCGCACTTGAGGAGATCGGTCTTGGTGCCCTGCACGGTGGCCAGCTGGGCATCGTTGATGGC
CTCCTTGACGAACTTCTCGCGCAGCTTCTTCATCTCATCGCTGGCCATCTCCTCCGGCGTCATTTTGGCC
AGCTGCTTGGCAGTGACGGCGCCGCACATAAAGTTGCCTCGCAATCCAGGATTTTTGGGGTCCTTCAGAT
TGGCCACGCGTGACCTAATGCGATTCTTGTACTTCATATCCGTGTTATTGAACTCGGAGTAAATGGCATC
CTCCAGTTCGGCGGCCATTTCCTCCGGCTCACCGCATCCTTCGGGCACTTCACCAATCTTCAGTGCGGTG
GCCAGCATTTCGCGGCATTTGATGCGGACCGCATCTGTCATGCCGCCGGAGGGAAACGAGGTCTGTGACG
AGGATGTCGAGCCTTTCTTCTCTTTATCCTTGGATGAGCTGGATGAACTGGACTTATCCTTGCCGGAGAT
TGACGACGACGACTTGGCGGCACTGGTGGACTTCGAGGCACTGCTGTTGTTGGAGGAGCCCTCCTTAGCG
GAGCTGTTGTTCGGTGTGGTTGGCGCCGGGCTGGCGAGGAATCGTTTCCAGTTCTTGATCAGCGTCTTGG
CCAGAGCGATCACCTCGTCGTCCTTGCTACTCTTGCGCAGCTCGTTTACGGTCATGCCGATGCGCGTTTT
GGTCAGAATGTCGAGATTGATGTTAAGCGTTTGCAGGGCCTTCAGCAGGTCCAGAGCCTGATCCTGTCCC
TGTACGGTGGATATATGTATATTTGTGACATGATGCGCGGCACGTTAGCTAATCCCGATACTTACTGTGC
CGTCGCTGGCCATCTTGCTCATCTTCTTTTGGATTCGAAACACTTCCTCCTCCACGCTCATTTTGGCCCA
CTTAATTTGATCAGAGGTTAGGTTAACTGGCGTCGGCTGTCGGCTTTAATCGGTGCTGCGGGTCTGCGAC
AGTTGTTTATGCGGAAGCCGGGCTATTTCTTTTTTTCCCTCCAATAAATGTTGTTTACTATTTTTTTCGT
TTCTGTATTCGCAGAACGAGTTGACAGAACACCCTAACGCGTTTTAGTGTTACCGGGCGGTGGCTTGTCA
AGAAATGCCTTCCCATGGCTAATACAATTCCCAACTGGAAGTAGTTTGGGTTTCAGAAGTCAACAGTGTT
ACCGTATTTTAATGTACATCTGGCTTTTAAGCGAGTACACACACATAGCATTGCGATGTTTTTTAAACTT
GCACTGCTTGCAAGCAGGGCTCCACTGTATTTCAATGAAAGAACAGCGTGTTGGGCGTTTTTGAATTATA
CTAATTACCTTCAATAACAATTCCCTATATATCACTTAGTTTTAATAAATAAATCGTTTGAGTGTGGTCT
AGAGATGATGTATTATGATGAAGTGCGGTTGTTGGGGACAAGCGGGATACGTCTGCGGGTCAAATCGGCG
GTGGGACATAGTGAGAGGGCAACGGCTCCAAAACCAAGCGTTGCGAACAATCACCAACGCGCCCTGGTAC
GCGAGAAATGTTGATATCGCACATGACCTCAGCATCCACCTTCAGTTTGAGAACAAATTAAATCAGGCAC
ATACCAGACAACCAGGAGAACACTGAGGAGGCGTCATCAAAGATATCTTTGGACACGTGGCATAAACAAG
CCAAACTATTATCTAATCAATATTTTTATACAAATTTTGTATGTTTCCATGTTATCTTCGTTGCTCCTGT
TAGTTACTACGTTTCATAGCCCTTAAATTGGTTGCTTAACGTAAAATAAAATTATATTGTATAAAAATAA
AGAGGAATTCACCTATAACAAACGAAAAAGTAAATAAATAAGAACTTCCCCATGTTAAAAATGCCACCAC
CATCTTTACATATAAGTATGTACATATGAATGAATCACTTAGGTTGCTTGAATATTACAATTTCATTAAT
AGCTAAATCACATTTGATGTGTTAGTGGAAAACGGCTATATATATAAATTATCGAAATTGTGAATATCGA
ATTGCGATAGCACAATGGGAAATTCCACCACTAGATTTTTGGTACTTTTAACAGATCCTTTTCGGTTTTG
CGTTGCGCGAAGTGATCTGAACTTATCAAAGTTTGTAAGGTAATACATAAAGTGAAAAAGAATTAATTTG
CTCTTGAAAGGCAGGCCAAATTAAAAAAAAAATATCAAAATGGACACCTATGCCGGTGCCTACGACAGAC
AGTCCCGGGAGCGGGAAAACTCCAGTGCAGCCAGCCCCGCCACGCAACGGTCAGCTAACGAGGATAAGGC
GGCCGACCTGCAGAGGGAGGTGGAGAGGGACGGCGGCAGATTCAGATTCGTAGGCCACTTTAGCGAGGCA
CCAGGGACTAGTGCCTTTGGGACAGCAGAGAGGCCAGAGTTCGAGAGAATCCTGAATGAGTGCCGAGCGG
GCCGCCTGAACATGATCATAGTTTACGATGTTTCCCGGTTCTCACGGCTGAAGGTTATGGACGCCATCCC
TATCGTAAGTGAGCTGCTGGCACTCGGGGTGACTATTGTTAGCACTCAGGAGGGAGTGTTCCGGCAGGGA
AATGTCATGGACCTGATTCATTTGATTATGCGCCTGGACGCCAGCCACAAAGAAAGCAGCCTTAAGAGCG
CGAAAATCTTGGACACAAAGAATCTTCAGCGAGAGCTTGGCGGCTACGTGGGAGGGAAGGCCCCCTACGG
GTTCGAACTCGTTAGCGAGACAAAAGAAATCACCAGAAACGGCCGAATGGTCAACGTCGTCATTAATAAA
CTGGCACATTCCACAACCCCACTGACTGGGCCATTTGAATTCGAACCCGACGTGATCCGTTGGTGGTGGC
GTGAAATTAAGACGCACAAGCATCTGCCCTTTAAACCTGGATCTCAGGCAGCCATTCACCCGGGCTCCAT
TACTGGGCTTTGTAAGCGGATGGACGCCGACGCAGTCCCAACGAGGGGGGAGACAATAGGCAAAAAGACT
GCCTCAAGCGCGTGGGACCCTGCCACAGTCATGCGCATTCTCCGGGATCCCCGCATTGCCGGGTTCGCCG
CGGAGGTGATATATAAAAAGAAGCCCGACGGTACACCCACTACAAAGATTGAGGGCTACCGGATCCAGCG
CGACCCCATTACCCTGCGGCCAGTCGAACTGGATTGCGGGCCTATTATCGAACCGGCAGAATGGTACGAA
CTTCAGGCCTGGCTGGATGGACGGGGGAGAGGCAAAGGGCTATCTAGAGGCCAGGCTATCTTGTCCGCGA
TGGACAAACTTTATTGCGAATGCGGCGCCGTCATGACATCCAAGAGAGGCGAAGAGAGCATCAAAGATAG
TTATAGATGCAGACGTCGCAAAGTGGTCGATCCCTCAGCTCCCGGACAGCACGAGGGCACCTGTAATGTC
AGTATGGCCGCATTAGACAAGTTCGTCGCAGAACGTATCTTTAACAAGATCCGTCACGCTGAAGGAGATG
AAGAAACCCTGGCTCTGTTATGGGAGGCCGCCAGACGATTTGGGAAGCTGACAGAGGCTCCAGAAAAATC
TGGCGAACGTGCCAACCTGGTAGCTGAGAGAGCGGATGCGCTCAATGCACTGGAGGAACTCTACGAGGAT
AGGGCAGCGGGCGCCTACGATGGGCCAGTGGGTCGCAAGCACTTCCGGAAACAGCAGGCAGCACTGACAC
TTAGACAACAGGGCGCCGAGGAGAGGCTCGCCGAGCTAGAGGCCGCTGAGGCCCCGAAGCTCCCCCTGGA
TCAGTGGTTCCCTGAGGATGCCGACGCTGATCCCACCGGACCTAAAAGCTGGTGGGGGCGAGCTTCCGTG
GACGATAAACGGGTTTTCGTCGGCCTCTTCGTGGACAAGATCGTGGTGACTAAGAGCACCACTGGCAGAG
GGCAAGGCACACCAATCGAGAAGCGCGCATCTATCACTTGGGCTAAGCCTCCTACCGACGACGATGAGGA
TGACGCACAGGACGGGACAGAGGATGTAGCAGCCTAAGCTTAATGTATGGACATAGATTTCAAATAATTA
AATGTAATGCAGTAATTGATGTAATTAGTTAAATAAGTTAGATATTAATAACATATTAATTATATGTATT
ATAACGCATATAATAATAAAATGCATATTTAGGATATGCAAGCCATTCGAATTTTCTATTTTAATTTCCT
TTTACAAAGAAATGTATAACAAAATATAATTTGAAAAAATGTTCTGGCTCTAATTCGATTTCTTTTAAGT
ATTTTGTGAACTGCTTTTAATAACGAGCGGTTGCAAAACTTAACAGAAACGTGCACTTTGATCCCAACTA
ATACCGTGTACTATCATGTGTTTGGTTTTAAGTACTCATCCTTCGTGTTTCGTTGTTTGTTGTTTGCCTT
GCTGTACACTTGGCTCTTGCGCTCTCTCGCTCTCCGTTGGAGCCGGCTTTTTGAATGCATGCCTCGCCCT
GCTCGCGCCCAGTCCTCCTCCCCCGAAAAGCATGCCGACCAGCAAATGTTGCCCTTTTGCGTTTGCTGTC
TTTGCAGAAGCAAAATCAATAACTGAGAAATCCACCACACTGCTGCTCTTCGTGTTGAATTCTCAACTTC
CGCAGCAAAGTGAAAGACATTTCAGTCTCTGACGGCATTTCGTAGCGCGCAAACACTTTCAGTTAAAAGT
TTTGTTACTTTATAGAAGAAATTTTGAGTTTTTGTTTTTTTTTAATAAATAAATAAACATAAATAAATTG
TTTGTTGAATTTATTATTAGTATGTAAGTGTAAATATAATAAAACTTAATATCTATTCAAATTAATAAAT
AAACCTCGATATACAGACCGATAAAACACATGCGTCAATTTTACGCATGATTATCTTTAACGTACGTCAC
AATATGATTATCTTTCTAGGGTTAACGCTGTCATGAGACCGGATCCTGACACGGTTATCCACAGAATCAG
GGGATAACGCAGGAAAGAACATGTGAGCAAAAGGCCAGCAAAAGGCCAGGAACCGTAAAAAGGCCGCGTT
GCTGGCGTTTTTCCATAGGCTCCGCCCCCCTGACGAGCATCACAAAAATCGACGCTCAAGTCAGAGGTGG
CGAAACCCGACAGGACTATAAAGATACCAGGCGTTTCCCCCTGGAAGCTCCCTCGTGCGCTCTCCTGTTC
CGACCCTGCCGCTTACCGGATACCTGTCCGCCTTTCTCCCTTCGGGAAGCGTGGCGCTTTCTCATAGCTC
ACGCTGTAGGTATCTCAGTTCGGTGTAGGTCGTTCGCTCCAAGCTGGGCTGTGTGCACGAACCCCCCGTT
CAGCCCGACCGCTGCGCCTTATCCGGTAACTATCGTCTTGAGTCCAACCCGGTAAGACACGACTTATCGC
CACTGGCAGCAGCCACTGGTAACAGGATTAGCAGAGCGAGGTATGTAGGCGGTGCTACAGAGTTCTTGAA
GTGGTGGCCTAACTACGGCTACACTAGAAGAACAGTATTTGGTATCTGCGCTCTGCTGAAGCCAGTTACC
TTCGGAAAAAGAGTTGGTAGCTCTTGATCCGGCAAACAAACCACCGCTGGTAGCGGTGGTTTTTTTGTTT
GCAAGCAGCAGATTACGCGCAGAAAAAAAGGATCTCAAGAAGATCCTTTGATCTTTTCTACGGGGTCTGA
CGCTCAGTGGAACGAAAACTCACGTTAAGGGATTTTGGTCATGAGATTATCAAAAAGGATCTTCACCTAG
ATCCTTTTGTGATGATCGGCACGTAAGAGGTTCCAACTTTCACCATAATGAAATAAGATCACTACCGGGC
GTATTTTTTGAGTTATCGAGATTTTCAGGAGCTAAGGAAGCTAAAATGGAGAAAAAAATCACTGGATATA
CCACCGTTGATATATCCCAATGGCATCGTAAAGAACATTTTGAGGCATTTCAGTCAGTTGCTCAATGTAC
CTATAACCAGACCGTTCAGCTGGATATTACGGCCTTTTTAAAGACCGTAAAGAAAAATAAGCACAAGTTT
TATCCGGCCTTTATTCACATTCTTGCCCGCCTGATGAATGCTCATCCGGAATTCCGTATGGCAATGAAAG
ACGGTGAGCTGGTGATATGGGATAGTGTTCACCCTTGTTACACCGTTTTCCATGAGCAAACTGAAACGTT
TTCATCGCTCTGGAGTGAATACCACGACGATTTCCGGCAGTTTCTACACATATATTCGCAAGATGTGGCG
TGTTACGGTGAAAACCTGGCCTATTTCCCTAAAGGGTTTATTGAGAATATGTTTTTCGTGTCAGCCAATC
CCTGGGTGAGTTTCACCAGTTTTGATTTAAACGTGGCCAATATGGACAACTTCTTCGCCCCCGTTTTCAC
CATGGGCAAATATTATACGCAAGGCGACAAGGTGCTGATGCCGCTGGCGATTCAGGTTCATCATGCCGTT
TGTGATGGCTTCCATGTCGGCAGAATGCTTAATGAATTACAACAGTACTGCGATGAGTGGCAGGGCGGGG
CGTAATTTTTTTAAGGCAGTTATTGGTGCCCTTAAACGCCTGGTTGCTACGCCTGAATAAGTGATAATAA
GCGGATGAATGGCAGAAATTCGATGATAAGCTGTCAAACATGATGT
[125 nt withheld, positions 12632-12756]
C
[91 nt withheld, positions 12758-12848]
AGGGTGATGGTTCACGTAGTGGGCCAGCGCCCTGATAGACGGTTTTTCGCCCTTTGACGTTGGAGTCCAC
GTTCTTT
[37 nt withheld, positions 12926-12962]
ACCCTATCTCGGTCTATTCTTTTGATTTATAAGGGATTTTGCCGATTTCGGCCTATTGGTTAAAAAATGA
GCTGATTTAACAAAAATTTAACGCGAATTTTAACAAAATATTAACGCTTACAATTT
Features (pLannotate 1.2.2; 18 found; start..end, strand, type, name):
     49..118     +  protein_bind   attB: attB site for the φC31 integrase (Groth et al., 2000) phage φC31 integrase
    146..597     +  promoter       hsp70 promoter: Drosophila melanogaster hsp70Bb promoter
    687..1283    +  CDS            pac: PUAC_STRAD - Protein predicted: Swiss-Prot protein existence level 4. Detoxification of puromycin. From Streptomyces alboniger.
   1291..1338    +  polyA_signal   HSV TK poly(A) signal: herpes simplex virus thymidine kinase polyadenylation signal (Cole and Stacy, 1985)
   1351..1802    +  promoter       hsp70 promoter: Drosophila melanogaster hsp70Bb promoter
   1892..2365    +  CDS            FCY1 (sequence withheld): FCY1_YEAST - Experimental evidence at protein level: Swiss-Prot protein existence level 1. Catalyzes the hydrolytic deamination of cytosine to uracil or 5-methylcytosine to thymine. Is involved in the pyrimidine salvage pathway, which allows the cell to utilize cytosine for pyrimidine nucleotide synthesis. From Saccharomyces cerevisiae (strain ATCC 204508 / S288c) (Baker's yeast).
   2366..3010    +  CDS            FUR1: UPP_YEAST - Experimental evidence at protein level: Swiss-Prot protein existence level 1. Catalyzes the conversion of uracil and 5-phospho-alpha-D- ribose 1-diphosphate (PRPP) to UMP and diphosphate. From Saccharomyces cerevisiae (strain ATCC 204508 / S288c) (Baker's yeast).
   3018..3065    +  polyA_signal   HSV TK poly(A) signal: herpes simplex virus thymidine kinase polyadenylation signal (Cole and Stacy, 1985)
   3470..5530    +  CDS            w: WHITE_DROME - Experimental evidence at transcript level: Swiss-Prot protein existence level 2. Part of a membrane-spanning permease system necessary for the transport of pigment precursors into pigment cells responsible for eye color. White dimerize with brown for the transport of guanine. Scarlet and white complex transports a metabolic intermediate (such as 3- hydroxy kynurenine) from the cytoplasm into the pigment granules. From Drosophila melanogaster (Fruit fly).
   5538..5672    -  polyA_signal   SV40 poly(A) signal: SV40 polyadenylation signal
   5865..5934    -  protein_bind   attB: attB site for the φC31 integrase (Groth et al., 2000) phage φC31 integrase
   5959..6906    -  CDS            TfIIS: TFS2_DROME - Also known as DmSII. Experimental evidence at transcript level: Swiss-Prot protein existence level 2. Necessary for efficient RNA polymerase II transcription elongation past template-encoded arresting sites. The arresting sites in DNA have the property of trapping a certain fraction of elongating RNA polymerases that pass through, resulting in locked ternary complexes. Cleavage of the nascent transcript by S-II allows the resumption of elongation from the new 3'-terminus. From Drosophila melanogaster (Fruit fly).
   7798..7815    -  CDS            ORF603 (fragment): baculovirus ORF603 protein
  11055..11643   -  rep_origin     ori: high-copy-number ColE1/pMB1/pBR322/pUC origin of replication
  11758..11860   +  promoter       cat promoter: promoter of the E. coli cat gene encoding chloramphenicol acetyltransferase
  11861..12517   +  CDS            cat: CAT_ECOLX - Experimental evidence at protein level: Swiss-Prot protein existence level 1. This enzyme is an effector of chloramphenicol resistance in bacteria. From Escherichia coli. This protein is used as a marker in many commonly used cloning vectors, such as pACYC184.
  12605..12622   -  promoter       tet promoter (fragment): E. coli promoter for tetracycline efflux protein gene
  12633..13088   +  rep_origin     f1 ori (sequence partly withheld): f1 bacteriophage origin of replication; arrow indicates direction of (+) strand synthesis
