[The description below was written by a language model from this plasmid's Addgene catalogue record and pLannotate feature annotations shown in this document.]
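Description:
pRMCE{PuroR-5FCS-GMRWhite}-Vasa-FC31 is a synthetic-biology plasmid for Drosophila genome engineering, built on the small pColE1_Omega1 backbone. It is maintained in E. coli at high copy through a ColE1/pUC-type origin and selected with chloramphenicol via a cat gene under its own promoter; an f1 origin is also annotated. The roughly 10.8 kb insert is described as an all-in-one φC31 recombinase-mediated cassette exchange (RMCE) cassette intended for upgrading MiMIC insertions.

The exchangeable portion is bounded by two φC31 attB sites in inverted orientation, which can recombine with the paired attP sites of a MiMIC element so that the resident cassette is swapped for the plasmid's payload. Between the attB sites sit three marker units. The first is a Drosophila hsp70 promoter driving the Streptomyces pac gene, followed by an HSV TK polyadenylation signal, which confers puromycin resistance for positive drug selection. The second is another hsp70 promoter driving adjoining yeast FCY1 (cytosine deaminase) and FUR1 (uracil phosphoribosyltransferase) coding sequences, also with an HSV TK poly(A). This corresponds to the "5FCS" in the name and presumably confers 5-fluorocytosine sensitivity for counterselection. The third is the Drosophila white eye-colour gene with an SV40 poly(A), a visible marker. The name implies a GMR eye-specific promoter, though none is annotated.

Outside the attB pair, the name indicates a vasa-driven φC31 integrase source, which would supply germline integrase from the same plasmid without itself being integrated. The feature table does not annotate the integrase or a vasa promoter. That region shows only a TfIIS match, possibly genomic sequence carried along with vasa regulatory DNA, and a tiny baculovirus ORF603 fragment, leaving several kilobases unannotated.
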