Addgene plasmid #165888: pRMCE{PuroR-5FCS-GMRWhite}-Vasa-FC31
Purpose: Puromycin resistant FC31 integrase mediated RMCE cassette for upgrading MiMic insertions
Depositing lab: Koen Venken. Depositing organization: Baylor College of Medicine. Publication: Multiplexed drug-based selection and counterselection genetic manipulations in Drosophila. Matinyan N, Karkhanis MS, Gonzalez Y, Jain A, Saltzman A, Malovannaya A, Sarrion-Perdigones A, Dierick HA, Venken KJT. Cell Rep. 2021 Sep 14;36(11):109700. doi: 10.1016/j.celrep.2021.109700. PubMed 34525356.
Backbone
  Vector backbone: pColE1_Omega1
  Backbone size w/o insert (bp): 2171
  Vector type: Synthetic Biology
Growth in bacteria
  Bacterial resistance: Chloramphenicol, 25 μg/mL
  Growth temperature: 37°C
  Growth strain: DH10B
  Copy number: High Copy
Gene/Insert
  Gene/Insert name: All-in-one FC31 RMCE Cassette
  Species: Synthetic
  Insert size (bp): 10812
  Cloning method: Restriction Enzyme; 5′ cloning site Unknown (unknown if destroyed)
Terms and licenses: Academic/Nonprofit Terms; Industry Terms: Not Available to Industry
Depositor comments: Omega1
How to cite: pRMCE{PuroR-5FCS-GMRWhite}-Vasa-FC31 was a gift from Koen Venken (Addgene plasmid # 165888 ; http://n2t.net/addgene:165888 ; RRID:Addgene_165888)
